Addgene plasmid #183715: tdTomato-β-actinCDS3
Purpose: tdTomato with fragment nucleotides 801-1127 of beta-actin coding sequence inserted in 3'UTR
Depositing lab: Jeffrey Gerst. Depositing organization: Weizmann Institute of Science. Publication: Global analysis of contact-dependent human-to-mouse intercellular mRNA and lncRNA transfer in cell culture. Dasgupta S, Dayagi DY, Haimovich G, Wyler E, Olender T, Singer RH, Landthaler M, Gerst JE. Elife. 2023 May 30;12:e83584. doi: 10.7554/eLife.83584. PubMed 37249209.
Backbone
  Vector backbone: pHAGE
  Backbone size w/o insert (bp): 7838
  Total vector size (bp): 9596
  Vector type: Lentiviral
Growth in bacteria
  Bacterial resistance: Ampicillin, 100 μg/mL
  Growth temperature: 37°C
  Growth strain: NEB Stable
  Copy number: Unknown
Gene/Insert
  Gene/Insert name: tdTomato with fragment (nucleotides 801-1127) of mouse Actb coding dsequence
  Species: M. musculus (mouse)
  Insert size (bp): 1758
  Promoter: UbiC
  Cloning method: Ligation Independent Cloning
  Sequencing primers: 5′ -; 3′ -
Terms and licenses: Academic/Nonprofit Terms; Industry Terms: Not Available to Industry
Depositor comments: Please visit https://www.biorxiv.org/content/10.1101/2021.11.28.470233v2 for bioRxiv preprint.
How to cite: tdTomato-β-actinCDS3 was a gift from Jeffrey Gerst (Addgene plasmid # 183715 ; http://n2t.net/addgene:183715 ; RRID:Addgene_183715)
