[The description below was written by a language model from this plasmid's Addgene catalogue record and pLannotate feature annotations shown in this document.]
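Description:
tdTomato-β-actinCDS3 is a lentiviral transfer plasmid built on the pHAGE backbone, about 9.6 kb in total (the sequenced record is 9,579 nt against a catalogued 9,596 bp). It is propagated in E. coli through a high-copy ColE1/pUC-type origin with ampicillin selection (AmpR), and the backbone also carries an f1 origin, an SV40 origin, and remnants of lac/lacZα and T3/T7 promoter sequences. The viral portion has a third-generation, self-inactivating layout. A CMV enhancer/promoter drives a truncated HIV-1 5' LTR to produce the genomic RNA. This is followed by the Ψ packaging signal with a gag fragment, the Rev response element for Rev-dependent nuclear export, and the cPPT/CTS. At the far end sit a ΔU3 3' LTR and an SV40 polyadenylation signal.

The payload is expressed from the human ubiquitin C (UbC) promoter and consists of the tdTomato red fluorescent protein coding sequence followed immediately by a roughly 325 bp actin segment. The catalogue identifies this segment as nucleotides 801–1127 of the mouse Actb coding sequence, placed in the 3'UTR of the reporter transcript rather than intended as a protein fusion. The automated annotation labels it as a newt actin fragment, which simply reflects the high conservation of actins. A WPRE downstream enhances transcript stability and expression. No mammalian drug-selection marker is annotated, so transduced cells would be identified by red fluorescence.

The name and stated purpose suggest it is one of a set of reporters carrying different β-actin mRNA segments. The associated study concerns contact-dependent intercellular transfer of mRNAs and lncRNAs between human and mouse cells. This context is consistent with testing whether this region of the β-actin message affects the behaviour of a heterologous mRNA, though the record does not describe the specific experiment.
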