Features (pLannotate 1.2.2; 27 found; start..end, strand, type, name):
     26..130     +  promoter       AmpR promoter: bla
    131..991     +  CDS            AmpR: β-lactamase; bla; confers resistance to ampicillin, carbenicillin, and related antibiotics
   1162..1750    +  rep_origin     ori: high-copy-number ColE1/pMB1/pBR322/pUC origin of replication
   1933..2025    +  CDS            lacI (fragment): lac repressor; lacI; The lac repressor binds to the lac operator to inhibit transcription in E. coli. This inhibition can be relieved by adding lactose or isopropyl-β-D-thiogalactopyranoside (IPTG).
   2038..2059    +  protein_bind   CAP binding site: CAP binding activates transcription in the presence of cAMP. E. coli catabolite activator protein
   2074..2104    +  promoter       lac promoter: promoter for the E. coli lac operon
   2112..2128    +  protein_bind   lac operator: The lac repressor binds to the lac operator to inhibit transcription in E. coli. This inhibition can be relieved by adding lactose or isopropyl-β-D-thiogalactopyranoside (IPTG). lac repressor encoded by lacI
   2173..2191    +  promoter       T3 promoter: promoter for bacteriophage T3 RNA polymerase
   2292..2671    +  enhancer       CMV enhancer: human cytomegalovirus immediate early enhancer
   2672..2875    +  promoter       CMV promoter: human cytomegalovirus (CMV) immediate early promoter
   2890..3070    +  LTR            5' LTR (truncated): truncated 5' long terminal repeat (LTR) from HIV-1
   3117..3242    +  misc_feature   HIV-1 Ψ: packaging signal of human immunodeficiency virus type 1
   3226..3589    +  CDS            HIV-1 gag (fragment): gag protein from human immunodeficiency virus 1; gag
   3735..3968    +  misc_feature   RRE: The Rev response element (RRE) of HIV-1 allows for Rev-dependent mRNA export from the nucleus to the cytoplasm.
   4345..4445    +  CDS            Rev (fragment): human immunodeficiency virus 1 (HIV-1) Rev protein; rev; enhances nuclear export of unspliced and incompletely spliced viral mRNAs
   4464..4581    +  misc_feature   cPPT/CTS: central polypurine tract and central termination sequence of HIV-1
   4638..5849    +  promoter       UbC promoter: human ubiquitin C promoter
   5889..7319    +  CDS            tdTomato: tandem dimeric (pseudo-monomeric) derivative of DsRed (Shaner et al., 2004) mammalian codon-optimized
   7320..7643    +  CDS            ACTS_PLEWA (fragment): Experimental evidence at transcript level: Swiss-Prot protein existence level 2. Actins are highly conserved proteins that are involved in various types of cell motility and are ubiquitously expressed in all eukaryotic cells. From Pleurodeles waltl (Iberian ribbed newt).
   7662..8250    +  misc_feature   WPRE: woodchuck hepatitis virus posttranscriptional regulatory element
   8267..8335    +  CDS            nef (fragment): NEF_HV1Z2 - Experimental evidence at protein level: Swiss-Prot protein existence level 1. Extracellular Nef protein targets CD4(+) T-lymphocytes for apoptosis by interacting with CXCR4 surface receptors. From Human immunodeficiency virus type 1 group M subtype D (isolate Z2/CDC-Z34) (HIV-1).
   8337..8570    +  LTR            3' LTR (ΔU3): self-inactivating 3' long terminal repeat (LTR) from HIV-1
   8642..8763    +  polyA_signal   SV40 poly(A) signal: SV40 polyadenylation signal
   8782..8917    +  rep_origin     SV40 ori: SV40 origin of replication
   8938..8956    -  promoter       T7 promoter: promoter for bacteriophage T7 RNA polymerase
   8964..9119    +  CDS            lacZα (fragment): LacZα fragment of β-galactosidase; lacZ fragment
   9124..9552    +  rep_origin     f1 ori (sequence partly withheld): f1 bacteriophage origin of replication; arrow indicates direction of (+) strand synthesis
>Addgene plasmid #183715 | tdTomato-β-actinCDS3 | addgene full sequence | sequence record 361301 | Addgene NGS Result
AGGTGGCACTTTTCGGGGAAATGTGCGCGGAACCCCTATTTGTTTATTTTTCTAAATACATTCAAATATG
TATCCGCTCATGAGACAATAACCCTGATAAATGCTTCAATAATATTGAAAAAGGAAGAGTATGAGTATTC
AACATTTCCGTGTCGCCCTTATTCCCTTTTTTGCGGCATTTTGCCTTCCTGTTTTTGCTCACCCAGAAAC
GCTGGTGAAAGTAAAAGATGCTGAAGATCAGTTGGGTGCACGAGTGGGTTACATCGAACTGGATCTCAAC
AGCGGTAAGATCCTTGAGAGTTTTCGCCCCGAAGAACGTTTTCCAATGATGAGCACTTTTAAAGTTCTGC
TATGTGGCGCGGTATTATCCCGTATTGACGCCGGGCAAGAGCAACTCGGTCGCCGCATACACTATTCTCA
GAATGACTTGGTTGAGTACTCACCAGTCACAGAAAAGCATCTTACGGATGGCATGACAGTAAGAGAATTA
TGCAGTGCTGCCATAACCATGAGTGATAACACTGCGGCCAACTTACTTCTGACAACGATCGGAGGACCGA
AGGAGCTAACCGCTTTTTTGCACAACATGGGGGATCATGTAACTCGCCTTGATCGTTGGGAACCGGAGCT
GAATGAAGCCATACCAAACGACGAGCGTGACACCACGATGCCTGTAGCAATGGCAACAACGTTGCGCAAA
CTATTAACTGGCGAACTACTTACTCTAGCTTCCCGGCAACAATTAATAGACTGGATGGAGGCGGATAAAG
TTGCAGGACCACTTCTGCGCTCGGCCCTTCCGGCTGGCTGGTTTATTGCTGATAAATCTGGAGCCGGTGA
GCGTGGGTCTCGCGGTATCATTGCAGCACTGGGGCCAGATGGTAAGCCCTCCCGTATCGTAGTTATCTAC
ACGACGGGGAGTCAGGCAACTATGGATGAACGAAATAGACAGATCGCTGAGATAGGTGCCTCACTGATTA
AGCATTGGTAACTGTCAGACCAAGTTTACTCATATATACTTTAGATTGATTTAAAACTTCATTTTTAATT
TAAAAGGATCTAGGTGAAGATCCTTTTTGATAATCTCATGACCAAAATCCCTTAACGTGAGTTTTCGTTC
CACTGAGCGTCAGACCCCGTAGAAAAGATCAAAGGATCTTCTTGAGATCCTTTTTTTCTGCGCGTAATCT
GCTGCTTGCAAACAAAAAAACCACCGCTACCAGCGGTGGTTTGTTTGCCGGATCAAGAGCTACCAACTCT
TTTTCCGAAGGTAACTGGCTTCAGCAGAGCGCAGATACCAAATACTGTTCTTCTAGTGTAGCCGTAGTTA
GGCCACCACTTCAAGAACTCTGTAGCACCGCCTACATACCTCGCTCTGCTAATCCTGTTACCAGTGGCTG
CTGCCAGTGGCGATAAGTCGTGTCTTACCGGGTTGGACTCAAGACGATAGTTACCGGATAAGGCGCAGCG
GTCGGGCTGAACGGGGGGTTCGTGCACACAGCCCAGCTTGGAGCGAACGACCTACACCGAACTGAGATAC
CTACAGCGTGAGCTATGAGAAAGCGCCACGCTTCCCGAAGGGAGAAAGGCGGACAGGTATCCGGTAAGCG
GCAGGGTCGGAACAGGAGAGCGCACGAGGGAGCTTCCAGGGGGAAACGCCTGGTATCTTTATAGTCCTGT
CGGGTTTCGCCACCTCTGACTTGAGCGTCGATTTTTGTGATGCTCGTCAGGGGGGCGGAGCCTATGGAAA
AACGCCAGCAACGCGGCCTTTTTACGGTTCCTGGCCTTTTGCTGGCCTTTTGCTCACATGTTCTTTCCTG
CGTTATCCCCTGATTCTGTGGATAACCGTATTACCGCCTTTGAGTGAGCTGATACCGCTCGCCGCAGCCG
AACGACCGAGCGCAGCGAGTCAGTGAGCGAGGAAGCGGAAGAGCGCCCAATACGCAAACCGCCTCTCCCC
GCGCGTTGGCCGATTCATTAATGCAGCTGGCACGACAGGTTTCCCGACTGGAAAGCGGGCAGTGAGCGCA
ACGCAATTAATGTGAGTTAGCTCACTCATTAGGCACCCCAGGCTTTACACTTTATGCTTCCGGCTCGTAT
GTTGTGTGGAATTGTGAGCGGATAACAATTTCACACAGGAAACAGCTATGACCATGATTACGCCAAGCGC
GCAATTAACCCTCACTAAAGGGAACAAAAGCTGGAGCTGCAAGCTTGGCCATTGCATACGTTGTATCCAT
ATCATAATATGTACATTTATATTGGCTCATGTCCAACATTACCGCCATGTTGACATTGATTATTGACTAG
TTATTAATAGTAATCAATTACGGGGTCATTAGTTCATAGCCCATATATGGAGTTCCGCGTTACATAACTT
ACGGTAAATGGCCCGCCTGGCTGACCGCCCAACGACCCCCGCCCATTGACGTCAATAATGACGTATGTTC
CCATAGTAACGCCAATAGGGACTTTCCATTGACGTCAATGGGTGGAGTATTTACGGTAAACTGCCCACTT
GGCAGTACATCAAGTGTATCATATGCCAAGTACGCCCCCTATTGACGTCAATGACGGTAAATGGCCCGCC
TGGCATTATGCCCAGTACATGACCTTATGGGACTTTCCTACTTGGCAGTACATCTACGTATTAGTCATCG
CTATTACCATGGTGATGCGGTTTTGGCAGTACATCAATGGGCGTGGATAGCGGTTTGACTCACGGGGATT
TCCAAGTCTCCACCCCATTGACGTCAATGGGAGTTTGTTTTGGCACCAAAATCAACGGGACTTTCCAAAA
TGTCGTAACAACTCCGCCCCATTGACGCAAATGGGCGGTAGGCGTGTACGGTGGGAGGTCTATATAAGCA
GAGCTCGTTTAGTGAACCGGGGTCTCTCTGGTTAGACCAGATCTGAGCCTGGGAGCTCTCTGGCTAACTA
GGGAACCCACTGCTTAAGCCTCAATAAAGCTTGCCTTGAGTGCTTCAAGTAGTGTGTGCCCGTCTGTTGT
GTGACTCTGGTAACTAGAGATCCCTCAGACCCTTTTAGTCAGTGTGGAAAATCTCTAGCAGTGGCGCCCG
AACAGGGACTTGAAAGCGAAAGGGAAACCAGAGGAGCTCTCTCGACGCAGGACTCGGCTTGCTGAAGCGC
GCACGGCAAGAGGCGAGGGGCGGCGACTGGTGAGTACGCCAAAAATTTTGACTAGCGGAGGCTAGAAGGA
GAGAGATGGGTGCGAGAGCGTCAGTATTAAGCGGGGGAGAATTAGATCGCGATGGGAAAAAATTCGGTTA
AGGCCAGGGGGAAAGAAAAAATATAAATTAAAACATATAGTATGGGCAAGCAGGGAGCTAGAACGATTCG
CAGTTAATCCTGGCCTGTTAGAAACATCAGAAGGCTGTAGACAAATACTGGGACAGCTACAACCATCCCT
TCAGACAGGATCAGAAGAACTTAGATCATTATATAATACAGTAGCAACCCTCTATTGTGTGCATCAAAGG
ATAGAGATAAAAGACACCAAGGAAGCTTTAGACAAGATAGAGGAAGAGCAAAACAAAAGTAAGACCACCG
CACAGCAAGCGGCCGCTGATCTTCAGACCTGGAGGAGGAGATATGAGGGACAATTGGAGAAGTGAATTAT
ATAAATATAAAGTAGTAAAAATTGAACCATTAGGAGTAGCACCCACCAAGGCAAAGAGAAGAGTGGTGCA
GAGAGAAAAAAGAGCAGTGGGAATAGGAGCTTTGTTCCTTGGGTTCTTGGGAGCAGCAGGAAGCACTATG
GGCGCAGCGTCAATGACGCTGACGGTACAGGCCAGACAATTATTGTCTGGTATAGTGCAGCAGCAGAACA
ATTTGCTGAGGGCTATTGAGGCGCAACAGCATCTGTTGCAACTCACAGTCTGGGGCATCAAGCAGCTCCA
GGCAAGAATCCTGGCTGTGGAAAGATACCTAAAGGATCAACAGCTCCTGGGGATTTGGGGTTGCTCTGGA
AAACTCATTTGCACCACTGCTGTGCCTTGGAATGCTAGTTGGAGTAATAAATCTCTGGAACAGATTTGGA
ATCACACGACCTGGATGGAGTGGGACAGAGAAATTAACAATTACACAAGCTTAATACACTCCTTAATTGA
AGAATCGCAAAACCAGCAAGAAAAGAATGAACAAGAATTATTGGAATTAGATAAATGGGCAAGTTTGTGG
AATTGGTTTAACATAACAAATTGGCTGTGGTATATAAAATTATTCATAATGATAGTAGGAGGCTTGGTAG
GTTTAAGAATAGTTTTTGCTGTACTTTCTATAGTGAATAGAGTTAGGCAGGGATATTCACCATTATCGTT
TCAGACCCACCTCCCAACCCCGAGGGGACCCGACAGGCCCGAAGGAATAGAAGAAGAAGGTGGAGAGAGA
GACAGAGACAGATCCATTCGATTAGTGAACGGATCTCGACGGTATCGGTTAACTTTTAAAAGAAAAGGGG
GGATTGGGGGGTACAGTGCAGGGGAAAGAATAGTAGACATAATAGCAACAGACATACAAACTAAAGAATT
ACAAAAACAAATTACAAAAATTCAAAATTTTATCGATCACGAGACTAGCCTCGAGAAGCTTGATTAACCC
GTGTCGGCTCCAGATCTGGCCTCCGCGCCGGGTTTTGGCGCCTCCCGCGGGCGCCCCCCTCCTCACGGCG
AGCGCTGCCACGTCAGACGAAGGGCGCAGCGAGCGTCCTGATCCTTCCGCCCGGACGCTCAGGACAGCGG
CCCGCTGCTCATAAGACTCGGCCTTAGAACCCCAGTATCAGCAGAAGGACATTTTAGGACGGGACTTGGG
TGACTCTAGGGCACTGGTTTTCTTTCCAGAGAGCGGAACAGGCGAGGAAAAGTAGTCCCTTCTCGGCGAT
TCTGCGGAGGGATCTCCGTGGGGCGGTGAACGCCGATGATTATATAAGGACGCGCCGGGTGTGGCACAGC
TAGTTCCGTCGCAGCCGGGATTTGGGTCGCGGTTCTTGTTTGTGGATCGCTGTGATCGTCACTTGGTGAG
TAGCGGGCTGCTGGGCTGGCCGGGGCTTTCGTGGCCGCCGGGCCGCTCGGTGGGACGGAAGCGTGTGGAG
AGACCGCCAAGGGCTGTAGTCTGGGTCCGCGAGCAAGGTTGCCCTGAACTGGGGGTTGGGGGGAGCGCAG
CAAAATGGCGGCTGTTCCCGAGTCTTGAATGGAAGACGCTTGTGAGGCGGGCTGTGAGGTCGTTGAAACA
AGGTGGGGGGCATGGTGGGCGGCAAGAACCCAAGGTCTTGAGGCCTTCGCTAATGCGGGAAAGCTCTTAT
TCGGGTGAGATGGGCTGGGGCACCATCTGGGGACCCTGACGTGAAGTTTGTCACTGACTGGAGAACTCGG
TTTGTCGTCTGTTGCGGGGGCGGCAGTTATGGCGGTGCCGTTGGGCAGTGCACCCGTACCTTTGGGAGCG
CGCGCCCTCGTCGTGTCGTGACGTCACCCGTTCTGTTGGCTTATAATGCAGGGTGGGGCCACCTGCCGGT
AGGTGTGCGGTAGGCTTTTCTCCGTCGCAGGACGCAGGGTTCGGGCCTAGGGTAGGCTCTCCTGAATCGA
CAGGCGCCGGACCTCTGGTGAGGGGAGGGATAAGTGAGGCGTCAGTTTCTTTGGTCGGTTTTATGTACCT
ATCTTCTTAAGTAGCTGAAGCTCCGGTTTTGAACTATGCGCTCGGGGTTGGCGAGTGTGTTTTGTGAAGT
TTTTTAGGCACCTTTTGAAATGTAATCATTTGGGTCAATATGTAATTTTCAGTGTTAGACTAGTAAATTG
TCCGCTAAATTCTGGCCGTTTTTGGCTTTTTTGTTAGACGAAGCTTGGGCTGCAGGTCGAGATCCACCGG
TCGCCACCATGGTGAGCAAGGGCGAGGAGGTCATCAAAGAGTTCATGCGCTTCAAGGTGCGCATGGAGGG
CTCCATGAACGGCCACGAGTTCGAGATCGAGGGCGAGGGCGAGGGCCGCCCCTACGAGGGCACCCAGACC
GCCAAGCTGAAGGTGACCAAGGGCGGCCCCCTGCCCTTCGCCTGGGACATCCTGTCCCCCCAGTTCATGT
ACGGCTCCAAGGCGTACGTGAAGCACCCCGCCGACATCCCCGATTACAAGAAGCTGTCCTTCCCCGAGGG
CTTCAAGTGGGAGCGCGTGATGAACTTCGAGGACGGCGGTCTGGTGACCGTGACCCAGGACTCCTCCCTG
CAGGACGGCACGCTGATCTACAAGGTGAAGATGCGCGGCACCAACTTCCCCCCCGACGGCCCCGTAATGC
AGAAGAAGACCATGGGCTGGGAGGCCTCCACCGAGCGCCTGTACCCCCGCGACGGCGTGCTGAAGGGCGA
GATCCACCAGGCCCTGAAGCTGAAGGACGGCGGCCACTACCTGGTGGAGTTCAAGACCATCTACATGGCC
AAGAAGCCCGTGCAACTGCCCGGCTACTACTACGTGGACACCAAGCTGGACATCACCTCCCACAACGAGG
ACTACACCATCGTGGAACAGTACGAGCGCTCCGAGGGCCGCCACCACCTGTTCCTGGGGCATGGCACCGG
CAGCACCGGCAGCGGCAGCTCCGGCACCGCCTCCTCCGAGGACAACAACATGGCCGTCATCAAAGAGTTC
ATGCGCTTCAAGGTGCGCATGGAGGGCTCCATGAACGGCCACGAGTTCGAGATCGAGGGCGAGGGCGAGG
GCCGCCCCTACGAGGGCACCCAGACCGCCAAGCTGAAGGTGACCAAGGGCGGCCCCCTGCCCTTCGCCTG
GGACATCCTGTCCCCCCAGTTCATGTACGGCTCCAAGGCGTACGTGAAGCACCCCGCCGACATCCCCGAT
TACAAGAAGCTGTCCTTCCCCGAGGGCTTCAAGTGGGAGCGCGTGATGAACTTCGAGGACGGCGGTCTGG
TGACCGTGACCCAGGACTCCTCCCTGCAGGACGGCACGCTGATCTACAAGGTGAAGATGCGCGGCACCAA
CTTCCCCCCCGACGGCCCCGTAATGCAGAAGAAGACCATGGGCTGGGAGGCCTCCACCGAGCGCCTGTAC
CCCCGCGACGGCGTGCTGAAGGGCGAGATCCACCAGGCCCTGAAGCTGAAGGACGGCGGCCACTACCTGG
TGGAGTTCAAGACCATCTACATGGCCAAGAAGCCCGTGCAACTGCCCGGCTACTACTACGTGGACACCAA
GCTGGACATCACCTCCCACAACGAGGACTACACCATCGTGGAACAGTACGAGCGCTCCGAGGGCCGCCAC
CACCTGTTCCTGTACGGCATGGACGAGCTGTACAAGTAGGGTATGGAATCCTGTGGCATCCATGAAACTA
CATTCAATTCCATCATGAAGTGTGACGTTGACATCCGTAAAGACCTCTATGCCAACACAGTGCTGTCTGG
TGGTACCACCATGTACCCAGGCATTGCTGACAGGATGCAGAAGGAGATTACTGCTCTGGCTCCTAGCACC
ATGAAGATCAAGATCATTGCTCCTCCTGAGCGCAAGTACTCTGTGTGGATCGGTGGCTCCATCCTGGCCT
CACTGTCCACCTTCCAGCAGATGTGGATCAGCAAGCAGGAGTACGATGAGTCCGGCCCCTCCATCGTGCA
CCGCAAGTGCTTCTAGAGCGGCCGCGTCGACAATCAACCTCTGGATTACAAAATTTGTGAAAGATTGACT
GGTATTCTTAACTATGTTGCTCCTTTTACGCTATGTGGATACGCTGCTTTAATGCCTTTGTATCATGCTA
TTGCTTCCCGTATGGCTTTCATTTTCTCCTCCTTGTATAAATCCTGGTTGCTGTCTCTTTATGAGGAGTT
GTGGCCCGTTGTCAGGCAACGTGGCGTGGTGTGCACTGTGTTTGCTGACGCAACCCCCACTGGTTGGGGC
ATTGCCACCACCTGTCAGCTCCTTTCCGGGACTTTCGCTTTCCCCCTCCCTATTGCCACGGCGGAACTCA
TCGCCGCCTGCCTTGCCCGCTGCTGGACAGGGGCTCGGCTGTTGGGCACTGACAATTCCGTGGTGTTGTC
GGGGAAGCTGACGTCCTTTCCATGGCTGCTCGCCTGTGTTGCCACCTGGATTCTGCGCGGGACGTCCTTC
TGCTACGTCCCTTCGGCCCTCAATCCAGCGGACCTTCCTTCCCGCGGCCTGCTGCCGGCTCTGCGGCCTC
TTCCGCGTCTTCGCCTTCGCCCTCAGACGAGTCGGATCTCCCTTTGGGCCGCCTCCCCGCCTGGAATTCG
AGCTCGGTACCTTTAAGACCAATGACTTACAAGGCAGCTGTAGATCTTAGCCACTTTTTAAAAGAAAAGG
GGGGACTGGAAGGGCTAATTCACTCCCAACGAAGACAAGATCTGCTTTTTGCTTGTACTGGGTCTCTCTG
GTTAGACCAGATCTGAGCCTGGGAGCTCTCTGGCTAACTAGGGAACCCACTGCTTAAGCCTCAATAAAGC
TTGCCTTGAGTGCTTCAAGTAGTGTGTGCCCGTCTGTTGTGTGACTCTGGTAACTAGAGATCCCTCAGAC
CCTTTTAGTCAGTGTGGAAAATCTCTAGCAGTAGTAGTTCATGTCATCTTATTATTCAGTATTTATAACT
TGCAAAGAAATGAATATCAGAGAGTGAGAGGAACTTGTTTATTGCAGCTTATAATGGTTACAAATAAAGC
AATAGCATCACAAATTTCACAAATAAAGCATTTTTTTCACTGCATTCTAGTTGTGGTTTGTCCAAACTCA
TCAATGTATCTTATCATGTCTGGCTCTAGCTATCCCGCCCCTAACTCCGCCCAGTYCCGCCCATTCTCCG
CCCCATGGCTGACTAATTTTTTTTATTTATGCAGAGGCCGAGGCCGCCTCGGCCTCTGAGCTATTCCAGA
AGTAGTGAGGAGGCTTTTTTGGAGGCCTAGGGACGTACCCAATTCGCCCTATAGTGAGTCGTATTACGCG
CGCTCACTGGCCGTCGTTTTACAACGTCGTGACTGGGAAAACCCTGGCGTTACCCAACTTAATCGCCTTG
CAGCACATCCCCCTTTCGCCAGCTGGCGTAATAGCGAAGAGGCCCGCACCGATCGCCCTTCCCAACAGTT
GCGCAGCCTGAATGGCGAATGGG
[124 nt withheld, positions 9124-9247]
C
[91 nt withheld, positions 9249-9339]
A
[49 nt withheld, positions 9341-9389]
CCTTTGACGTTGGAGTCCACGTTCTTT
[37 nt withheld, positions 9417-9453]
ACCCTATCTCGGTCTATTCTTTTGATTTATAAGGGATTTTGCCGATTTCGGCCTATTGGTTAAAAAATGA
GCTGATTTAACAAAAATTTAACGCGAATTTTAACAAAATATTAACGCTTACAATTT
